>Addgene plasmid #124863 | pAAV-FLEXfrt-SaCas9-U6-sgGrin2a | addgene full sequence | sequence record 243682 | Addgene NGS Result
CCTGCAGGCAGCTGCGCGCTCGCTCGCTCACTGAGGCCGCCCGGGCGTCGGGCGACCTTTGGTCGCCCGG
CCTCAGTGAGCGAGCGAGCGCGCAGAGAGGGAGTGGCCAACTCCATCACTAGGGGTTCCTGCGGCCTCTA
GACTCGAGGCGTTGACATTGATTATTGACTAGTTATTAATAGTAATCAATTACGGGGTCATTAGTTCATA
GCCCATATATGGAGTTCCGCGTTACATAACTTACGGTAAATGGCCCGCCTGGCTGACCGCCCAACGACCC
CCGCCCATTGACGTCAATAATGACGTATGTTCCCATAGTAACGCCAATAGGGACTTTCCATTGACGTCAA
TGGGTGGAGTATTTACGGTAAACTGCCCACTTGGCAGTACATCAAGTGTATCATATGCCAAGTACGCCCC
CTATTGACGTCAATGACGGTAAATGGCCCGCCTGGCATTATGCCCAGTACATGACCTTATGGGACTTTCC
TACTTGGCAGTACATCTACGTATTAGTCATCGCTATTACCATGGTGATGCGGTTTTGGCAGTACATCAAT
GGGCGTGGATAGCGGTTTGACTCACGGGGATTTCCAAGTCTCCACCCCATTGACGTCAATGGGAGTTTGT
TTTGGCACCAAAATCAACGGGACTTTCCAAAATGTCGTAACAACTCCGCCCCATTGACGCAAATGGGCGG
TAGGCGTGTACGGTGGGAGGTCTATATAAGCAGAGCTCTCTGGCTAACTACCGGTGCTAGCGTCGACAGA
ATTGGATCCGAAGTTCCTATTCTCTAGAAAGTATAGGAACTTCCAAGGCCTGAAGTTCCTATTCTTCAAA
AGGTATAGGAACTTCGCGGCCGCTTGATATCTTGGCGCGCCTTAAGCGTAATCTGGAACATCGTATGGGT
AAGCGTAATCTGGAACATCGTATGGGTAAGCGTAATCTGGAACATCGTATGGGTAGGATCCCTTTTTCTT
TTTTGCCTGGCCGGCCTTTCTCGTGGCCGCCGGCCTTTTGCCCTTTTTGATGATCTGAGGGTGCTTCTTA
GATTTCACTTCATACAGGTTGCCCAGAATGTCTGTGCTGTACTTCTTAATGCTCTGGGTCTTGGAGGCGA
TTGTCTTAATGATCCTGGGGGGCCTCTTGTCGTTCATGTTTTCCAGGTACTCGCGGTAGGTGATGTCGAT
CATGTTCACTTCGATCCGGTTCAGCAGGTCGTTGTTCACGCCGATCACTCTATACAGCTCGCCGTTGATC
TTGATCAGATCGTTGTTGTAGAAGGAGGCGATAAACTCGGCCTGGTTGCTGATCTTCTTCAGCTTCTTAG
CTTCCTCATAGCACTTGCTATTCACTTCGTAGTAGTTTTCTTTTTTGATCACATCCAGATTCTTCACGGT
CACGAACTTGTACACGCCATTGTCCAGGTACACGTCGAATCTGTAGGGCTTCAGGGACAGCTTCACGACC
TTGTTTCTGCTGTTGGGGTAGTCGTCGGTGATGTCCAGATGGGCGTTCAGTTTGTTGCCGTAATACTTAA
TCTTCTTGATCACGGGGCCGTTGTCCTTTTTGGAGTACTTGGTCAGGTAGTTCCCGGTTTCCTCGTAGTA
CTTGTACAGGGGATTCTTCTCGTCGCCGTACTGTTCCATAATCAGCTTCAGTTTCTGGTAGGTCTGGGGG
TCGTGGTGGTACATCAGCAGCTTTTCGGGGCTCTTGTTGATCAGCTTTTTCAGCTTGTCATTGTCCTTGT
CGTACAGGCCGTTCAGATTGTTCACGATCAGGGTGTTGCCCTTGTCGTCCTTCCGGGTGGAGTACAGGGT
GTCGTTAATCAGCTCTCTATTAGGCTTCTTGTCCACCCGGTGGCTGTACTTGTAGTCCTTGAAGTCCTTA
ATGTGCTTGATCTGGTGGGGGGTGATGAAGATCTCTTTGTACTCCTGCTCGGTTTCGATCTCGGGCATGC
TCTCGGCCTGCTTTTCCTCGAACATCTGGTTTTCCATCACTTTTTTGGCCTTGTCCAGTTTCTTCCACTC
TTTGAAGATGAAATCGGCGTTGGCAATGATCAGGGCGTCCTCGGCGTGGTGCTTGTACCCCTTGTTCCGC
TCTTTCTTAAACTTCCACTTCCGCCGCAGAAAGCTGGTGAAGCCGCCATTGATGGACTTCACTTTCACGT
CCAGGTTGTTCACTCTGAAGTAGCTCCGCAGCAGGTTCATCAGGCCTCTGGTGGCGTATCTGGTATCCAC
CAGGTTCCGGTTGATGAAGTCTTTCTGCACGGAGAACCTGTTGATGTCCCGTTCTTCCAGCAGATACTCT
TTCTTGGTCTTGCTGATTCTGCCCTTGCCCTTGGCCAGATTCAGGATGTGCTTCTTGAAGGTTTCGTAGC
TGATCTTGCTGTCGCTGCTGCTCAGGTACTGGAATGGGGTCCGGTTGCCCTTCTTGCTGTTTTCTTCCTG
CTTCACGAGCACCTTGTTGTTGAAGCTGTTGTCGAAGGACACGCTTCTGGGGATGATGTGGTCCACCTCA
TAGTTGAAGGGGTTGTTCAGCAGATCTTCCAGAGGGATGGCTTCCAGGCTGTACAGGCACTTGCCTTCCT
GCATGTCGTGCAGCTTGATCTTCTCGATCAGGTACTTGGCGTTCTCTTTGCCGGTGGTCCGGATGATTTC
CTCGATCCGCTCGTTGGTCTGCCGGTTCCGCTTCTGCATCTCGTTGATCATTTTCTGGGCGTCCTTGGAG
TTCTTCTCGCGGGCCAGCTCGATAATGATGTCGTTGGGCAGGCCGTACTTCTTGATGATGGCGTTGATCA
CTTTGATGCTCTGGATGAAGCTTCTCTTCACGACGGGGCTCAGGATGAAGTCGTCCACCAGGGTGGTGGG
GATCTCTTTCTGCTGGGACAGGTCCACCTTCTTGGGCACCAGCTTCAGCCGGTTGAAGATAGCGATCTGG
TTGTCGTTGGTGTGCCACAGCTCGTCCAGGATCAGGTTGATGGCCTTCAGGCTCAGGTTGTGGGTGCCGG
TATAGCCCTTCAGATTAGAGATCTGCTCGATCTCTTCCTGGGTCAGCTCGGAGTTCAGATTGGTCAGTTC
TTCCTGGATGTCCTCGCTGCTCTGGTAGATGGTCAGGATCTTGGCAATCTGATCCAGCAGCTCGGCGTTC
TCAATAATCTCTTTCCGGGCGGTAATGTCCTTGATGTCGTGGTACACCTTCAGGTTGGTGAACTCGGGCT
TGCCGGTGCTGGTCACTCTGTAGCCCTTAATATCCTCTTCGTTCACGAGGATTTCTTTGGCGATCTGCTT
CAGGGTGGGCTTCTTCTTCTGCTTGAACACGTTCTCGATGATCTGGAACTTCTCGTAATATTCCAGCTTC
TCGTTCTCGTCCCTGGTGATCACGAGATTGTTCAGGTCGTTCAGGGCGTTGTACAGGTCGGCGTTGTAGG
CGTACTTCACGCTCCGCAGTTCCTCGGGGAAGTAGGTGCAGTGGCCCATCAGCATCTCGTACCATTCTTT
GATGTCCTTCCAGCCGAAGGGGCTGCCCTCGCCAGGTCCCTCATAGTAGGTCCGCCGGGTTTCCAGCAGG
TCGATGTAGGTGTCGATGAAGCTCTGGTCCAGCTGGTGGTAGGCCTTCTGCACCTTCAGCAGCTGTTTGG
CTTCTTTCACGTAGTCGCTGGTCTTGAATCTGTTGATGCTGCCCCGCACTTCGCCGTCTTTCTTCAGCCG
TTCCAGCTGCAGTTCGGCCACGTATTTCTCTTCCAGGGCCTTGCTGTTCCGGCTGATCTGCTCTTTGGTG
GACAGCTCGTTGCCGGTGTCCTCTTCCACCTCGTTCACGTTGTGCACGCCTCTTCTCTTGGCCAGGTGCA
GCAGGGCGGCAGAGAACTCTTCCTCGCTCAGCTTCTGGCTCAGGCCCTTCACTCTGGCCTCGTAGGGGTT
GATGCCGCTCAGCTCGCTGTGGTCGGTCAGCAGGTTGTAGTCGAACAGCAGCTTCTTCACTCTCTGGATT
CTATGCCGCCTCCGCCGCTTCAGCCTTCTGGCGCCTCTCTTGCTCCGCCTGCCCTCGTTGTTTTCCACGT
TGGCCTCTTTGAACAGCCGCACGCCGGCATCGATCACGTCCCGTGTCTCGTAGTCGATGATGCCGTAGCC
CACGCTGGTGATGCCGATGTCCAGGCCCAGGATGTAGTTCCGCTTGGCTGCTGGGACTCCGTGGATACCG
ACCTTCCGCTTCTTCTTTGGGGCCATGCGGCCGCTGCAGACCGGTTTAGATCTTTACTAGTTTAAGCTTC
AATTGGAAGTTCCTATTCTTTCTAGAGTATAGGAACTTCCTGCAGTAGGCTAGCGAAGTTCCTATTCCTT
TTGAAGTATAGGAACTTCGTCGAGGGGGGGCCCGAGCTTATCGATGAATTCCTAGAGCTCGCTGATCAGC
CTCGACTGTGCCTTCTAGTTGCCAGCCATCTGTTGTTTGCCCCTCCCCCGTGCCTTCCTTGACCCTGGAA
GGTGCCACTCCCACTGTCCTTTCCTAATAAAATGAGGAAATTGCATCGCATTGTCTGAGTAGGTGTCATT
CTATTCTGGGGGGTGGGGTGGGGCAGGACAGCAAGGGGGAGGATTGGGAAGAGAATAGCAGGCATGCTGG
GGAGGTACCGAGGGCCTATTTCCCATGATTCCTTCATATTTGCATATACGATACAAGGCTGTTAGAGAGA
TAATTGGAATTAATTTGACTGTAAACACAAAGATATTAGTACAAAATACGTGACGTAGAAAGTAATAATT
TCTTGGGTAGTTTGCAGTTTTAAAATTATGTTTTAAAATGGACTATCATATGCTTACCGTAACTTGAAAG
TATTTCGATTTCTTGGCTTTATATATCTTGTGGAAAGGACGAAACACCGAGCAGGCAACCGGCTTGCCCG
TTTTAGTACTCTGGAAACAGAATCTACTAAAACAAGGCAAAATGCCGTGTTTATCTCGTCAACTTGTTGG
CGAGATTTTTGCGGCCGCAGGAACCCCTAGTGATGGAGTTGGCCACTCCCTCTCTGCGCGCTCGCTCGCT
CACTGAGGCCGGGCGACCAAAGGTCGCCCGACGCCCGGGCTTTGCCCGGGCGGCCTCAGTGAGCGAGCGA
GCGCGCAGCTGCCTGCAGGGGCGCCTGATGCGGTATTTTCTCCTTACGCATCTGTGCGGTATTTCACACC
GCATA
[95 nt withheld, positions 5186-5280]
T
[46 nt withheld, positions 5282-5327]
C
[141 nt withheld, positions 5329-5469]
CCTTTGACGTTGGAGTCCACGTTCTTT
[37 nt withheld, positions 5497-5533]
ACTCTATCTCGGGCTATTCTTTTGATTTATAAGGGATTTTGCCGATTTCGGTCTATTGGTTAAAAAATGA
GCTGATTTAACAAAAATTTAACGCGAATTTTAACAAAATATTAACGTTTACAATTTTATGGTGCACTCTC
AGTACAATCTGCTCTGATGCCGCATAGTTAAGCCAGCCCCGACACCCGCCAACACCCGCTGACGCGCCCT
GACGGGCTTGTCTGCTCCCGGCATCCGCTTACAGACAAGCTGTGACCGTCTCCGGGAGCTGCATGTGTCA
GAGGTTTTCACCGTCATCACCGAAACGCGCGAGACGAAAGGGCCTCGTGATACGCCTATTTTTATAGGTT
AATGTCATGATAATAATGGTTTCTTAGACGTCAGGTGGCACTTTTCGGGGAAATGTGCGCGGAACCCCTA
TTTGTTTATTTTTCTAAATACATTCAAATATGTATCCGCTCATGAGACAATAACCCTGATAAATGCTTCA
ATAATATTGAAAAAGGAAGAGTATGAGTATTCAACATTTCCGTGTCGCCCTTATTCCCTTTTTTGCGGCA
TTTTGCCTTCCTGTTTTTGCTCACCCAGAAACGCTGGTGAAAGTAAAAGATGCTGAAGATCAGTTGGGTG
CACGAGTGGGTTACATCGAACTGGATCTCAACAGCGGTAAGATCCTTGAGAGTTTTCGCCCCGAAGAACG
TTTTCCAATGATGAGCACTTTTAAAGTTCTGCTATGTGGCGCGGTATTATCCCGTATTGACGCCGGGCAA
GAGCAACTCGGTCGCCGCATACACTATTCTCAGAATGACTTGGTTGAGTACTCACCAGTCACAGAAAAGC
ATCTTACGGATGGCATGACAGTAAGAGAATTATGCAGTGCTGCCATAACCATGAGTGATAACACTGCGGC
CAACTTACTTCTGACAACGATCGGAGGACCGAAGGAGCTAACCGCTTTTTTGCACAACATGGGGGATCAT
GTAACTCGCCTTGATCGTTGGGAACCGGAGCTGAATGAAGCCATACCAAACGACGAGCGTGACACCACGA
TGCCTGTAGCAATGGCAACAACGTTGCGCAAACTATTAACTGGCGAACTACTTACTCTAGCTTCCCGGCA
ACAATTAATAGACTGGATGGAGGCGGATAAAGTTGCAGGACCACTTCTGCGCTCGGCCCTTCCGGCTGGC
TGGTTTATTGCTGATAAATCTGGAGCCGGTGAGCGTGGAAGCCGCGGTATCATTGCAGCACTGGGGCCAG
ATGGTAAGCCCTCCCGTATCGTAGTTATCTACACGACGGGGAGTCAGGCAACTATGGATGAACGAAATAG
ACAGATCGCTGAGATAGGTGCCTCACTGATTAAGCATTGGTAACTGTCAGACCAAGTTTACTCATATATA
CTTTAGATTGATTTAAAACTTCATTTTTAATTTAAAAGGATCTAGGTGAAGATCCTTTTTGATAATCTCA
TGACCAAAATCCCTTAACGTGAGTTTTCGTTCCACTGAGCGTCAGACCCCGTAGAAAAGATCAAAGGATC
TTCTTGAGATCCTTTTTTTCTGCGCGTAATCTGCTGCTTGCAAACAAAAAAACCACCGCTACCAGCGGTG
GTTTGTTTGCCGGATCAAGAGCTACCAACTCTTTTTCCGAAGGTAACTGGCTTCAGCAGAGCGCAGATAC
CAAATACTGTTCTTCTAGTGTAGCCGTAGTTAGGCCACCACTTCAAGAACTCTGTAGCACCGCCTACATA
CCTCGCTCTGCTAATCCTGTTACCAGTGGCTGCTGCCAGTGGCGATAAGTCGTGTCTTACCGGGTTGGAC
TCAAGACGATAGTTACCGGATAAGGCGCAGCGGTCGGGCTGAACGGGGGGTTCGTGCACACAGCCCAGCT
TGGAGCGAACGACCTACACCGAACTGAGATACCTACAGCGTGAGCTATGAGAAAGCGCCACGCTTCCCGA
AGGGAGAAAGGCGGACAGGTATCCGGTAAGCGGCAGGGTCGGAACAGGAGAGCGCACGAGGGAGCTTCCA
GGGGGAAACGCCTGGTATCTTTATAGTCCTGTCGGGTTTCGCCACCTCTGACTTGAGCGTCGATTTTTGT
GATGCTCGTCAGGGGGGCGGAGCCTATGGAAAAACGCCAGCAACGCGGCCTTTTTACGGTTCCTGGCCTT
TTGCTGGCCTTTTGCTCACATGT
Features (pLannotate 1.2.2; 21 found; start..end, strand, type, name):
     12..39      +  repeat_region  AAV2 ITR (fragment): inverted terminal repeat of adeno-associated virus serotype 2 inverted
     68..95      +  repeat_region  AAV2 ITR (fragment): inverted terminal repeat of adeno-associated virus serotype 2 inverted
    154..533     +  enhancer       CMV enhancer: human cytomegalovirus immediate early enhancer
    534..737     +  promoter       CMV promoter: human cytomegalovirus (CMV) immediate early promoter
    780..813     +  protein_bind   FRT (minimal): supports FLP-mediated excision but not integration (Turan and Bode, 2011) FLP recombinase from the Saccharomyces cerevisiae 2μ plasmid
    883..911     -  CDS            3xHA (fragment): three tandem HA epitope tags
    922..938     -  CDS            3xHA (fragment): three tandem HA epitope tags
    949..965     -  CDS            3xHA (fragment): three tandem HA epitope tags
    972..1019    -  CDS            nucleoplasmin NLS: bipartite nuclear localization signal from nucleoplasmin
   1020..4175    -  CDS            cas9: CAS9_STAAU - Experimental evidence at protein level: Swiss-Prot protein existence level 1. CRISPR (clustered regularly interspaced short palindromic repeat) is an adaptive immune system that provides protection against mobile genetic elements (viruses, transposable elements and conjugative plasmids). CRISPR clusters contain spacers, sequences complementary to antecedent mobile elements, and target invading nucleic acids. CRISPR clusters are transcribed and processed into CRISPR RNA (crRNA). In type II CRISPR systems correct processing of pre-crRNA requires a trans- encoded small RNA (tracrRNA)
   4416..4527    +  polyA_signal   bGH poly(A) signal: bovine growth hormone polyadenylation signal
   4630..4870    +  promoter       U6 promoter: RNA polymerase III promoter for human U6 snRNA
   4900..4975    +  misc_RNA       Sa gRNA scaffold: guide RNA scaffold for the Staphylococcus aureus CRISPR/Cas9 system
   4989..5129    +  repeat_region  AAV2 ITR: inverted terminal repeat of adeno-associated virus serotype 2 inverted
   5134..5185    -  misc_feature   bom (fragment): basis of mobility region from pBR322
   5204..5659    +  rep_origin     f1 ori (sequence partly withheld): f1 bacteriophage origin of replication; arrow indicates direction of (+) strand synthesis
   5660..5709    -  misc_feature   bom (fragment): basis of mobility region from pBR322
   5811..5846    -  CDS            rop (fragment): Rop protein, which maintains plasmids at low copy number; rop
   5941..6045    +  promoter       AmpR promoter: bla
   6046..6906    +  CDS            AmpR: β-lactamase; bla; confers resistance to ampicillin, carbenicillin, and related antibiotics
   7077..7665    +  rep_origin     ori: high-copy-number ColE1/pMB1/pBR322/pUC origin of replication
