[The description below was written by a language model from this plasmid's Addgene catalogue record and pLannotate feature annotations shown in this document.]
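Description:
pAAV-FLEXfrt-SaCas9-U6-sgGrin2a is a single-vector AAV CRISPR plasmid built on the pX601 backbone, designed for recombinase-conditional mutagenesis of the mouse Grin2a gene, which encodes the GluN2A (NR2A) subunit of the NMDA receptor. The 7.7 kb plasmid is propagated in bacteria through a high-copy ColE1/pUC-type origin with ampicillin selection (AmpR under its own promoter). It also carries an f1 phage origin. AAV2 inverted terminal repeats flank the payload so that it can be packaged into recombinant AAV particles. The annotation detects the right ITR in full but only short fragments of the left one, a common result for these repeat-rich, structured regions in sequencing-based records.

Between the ITRs, a CMV enhancer/promoter sits upstream of a Staphylococcus aureus Cas9 coding sequence placed in the reverse orientation. The coding sequence is fused to a nucleoplasmin nuclear localization signal and a 3xHA epitope tag, and is followed by a bGH polyadenylation signal. The "FLEXfrt" name indicates a flip-excision arrangement in which FLP recombinase inverts the cassette into the sense orientation, restricting SaCas9 expression to FLP-expressing cells. The feature table annotates only one minimal FRT site, upstream of the inverted cassette, so the remaining recombination sites (probably variant FRTs) are not identified in the record.

A separate human U6 Pol III promoter constitutively drives the Grin2a-targeting guide joined to the SaCas9 gRNA scaffold. The compact size of SaCas9 allows nuclease and guide to fit in one AAV genome. This supports cell-type-specific gene disruption in the adult mouse nervous system, with the HA tag available for detecting SaCas9 expression.
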