Addgene plasmid #124863: pAAV-FLEXfrt-SaCas9-U6-sgGrin2a
Purpose: Mutagenesis of Grin2a
Depositing lab: Larry Zweifel. Depositing organization: University of Washington. Publication: Conditional Single Vector CRISPR/SaCas9 Viruses for Efficient Mutagenesis in the Adult Mouse Nervous System. Hunker AC, Soden ME, Krayushkina D, Heymann G, Awatramani R, Zweifel LS. Cell Rep. 2020 Mar 24;30(12):4303-4316.e6. doi: 10.1016/j.celrep.2020.02.092. PubMed 32209486.
Backbone
  Vector backbone: pX601
  Vector type: Mouse Targeting, AAV, CRISPR
Growth in bacteria
  Bacterial resistance: Ampicillin, 100 μg/mL
  Growth temperature: 37°C
  Growth strain: NEB Stable
  Copy number: High Copy
Gene/Insert
  Gene/Insert name: Grin2a
  gRNA/shRNA sequence: GAGCAGGCAACCGGCTTGCCC
  Species: M. musculus (mouse)
  Entrez Gene: Grin2a (a.k.a. GluN2A, GluRepsilon1, NMDAR2A, NR2A)
  Cloning method: Restriction Enzyme; 5′ cloning site Unknown (unknown if destroyed); 3′ cloning site Unknown (unknown if destroyed)
Terms and licenses: Academic/Nonprofit Terms; Industry Terms: Not Available to Industry
How to cite: pAAV-FLEXfrt-SaCas9-U6-sgGrin2a was a gift from Larry Zweifel (Addgene plasmid # 124863 ; http://n2t.net/addgene:124863 ; RRID:Addgene_124863)
