>Addgene plasmid #124863 | pAAV-FLEXfrt-SaCas9-U6-sgGrin2a | depositor partial sequence | sequence record 238475 | U6 promoter, sgRNA insert, SaCas9 sgRNA scaffold
GAGGGCCTATTTCCCATGATTCCTTCATATTTGCATATACGATACAAGGCTGTTAGAGAGATAATTGGAA
TTAATTTGACTGTAAACACAAAGATATTAGTACAAAATACGTGACGTAGAAAGTAATAATTTCTTGGGTA
GTTTGCAGTTTTAAAATTATGTTTTAAAATGGACTATCATATGCTTACCGTAACTTGAAAGTATTTCGAT
TTCTTGGCTTTATATATCTTGTGGAAAGGACGAAACACCGAGCAGGCAACCGGCTTGCCCGTTTTAGTAC
TCTGGAAACAGAATCTACTAAAACAAGGCAAAATGCCGTGTTTATCTCGTCAACTTGTTGGCGAGA
